>Addgene plasmid #134903 | pFL-EGFP-3xFlag-DEST | addgene full sequence | sequence record 288117 | Addgene NGS Result
TTCTCTGTCACAGAATGAAAATTTTTCTGTCATCTCTTCGTTATTAATGTTTGTAATTGACTGAATATCA
ACGCTTATTTGCAGCCTGAATGGCGAATGGG
[124 nt withheld, positions 102-225]
C
[91 nt withheld, positions 227-317]
A
[49 nt withheld, positions 319-367]
CCTTTGACGTTGGAGTCCACGTTCTT
[37 nt withheld, positions 394-430]
ACCCTATCTCGGTCTATTCTTTTGATTTATAAGGGATTTTGCCGATTTCGGCCTATTGGTTAAAAAATGA
GCTGATTTAACAAAAATTTAACGCGAATTTTAACAAAATATTAACGCTTACAATTTAGGTGGCACTTTTC
GGGGAAATGTGCGCGGAACCCCTATTTGTTTATTTTTCTAAATACATTCAAATATGTATCCGCTCATGAG
ACAATAACCCTGATAAATGCTTCAATAATATTGAAAAAGGAAGAGTATGAGTATTCAACATTTCCGTGTC
GCCCTTATTCCCTTTTTTGCGGCATTTTGCCTTCCTGTTTTTGCTCACCCAGAAACGCTGGTGAAAGTAA
AAGATGCTGAAGATCAGTTGGGTGCACGAGTGGGTTACATCGAACTGGATCTCAACAGCGGTAAGATCCT
TGAGAGTTTTCGCCCCGAAGAACGTTTTCCAATGATGAGCACTTTTAAAGTTCTGCTATGTGGCGCGGTA
TTATCCCGTATTGACGCCGGGCAAGAGCAACTCGGTCGCCGCATACACTATTCTCAGAATGACTTGGTTG
AGTACTCACCAGTCACAGAAAAGCATCTTACGGATGGCATGACAGTAAGAGAATTATGCAGTGCTGCCAT
AACCATGAGTGATAACACTGCGGCCAACTTACTTCTGACAACGATCGGAGGACCGAAGGAGCTAACCGCT
TTTTTGCACAACATGGGGGATCATGTAACTCGCCTTGATCGTTGGGAACCGGAGCTGAATGAAGCCATAC
CAAACGACGAGCGTGACACCACGATGCCTGTAGCAATGGCAACAACGTTGCGCAAACTATTAACTGGCGA
ACTACTTACTCTAGCTTCCCGGCAACAATTAATAGACTGGATGGAGGCGGATAAAGTTGCAGGACCACTT
CTGCGCTCGGCCCTTCCGGCTGGCTGGTTTATTGCTGATAAATCTGGAGCCGGTGAGCGTGGGTCTCGCG
GTATCATTGCAGCACTGGGGCCAGATGGTAAGCCCTCCCGTATCGTAGTTATCTACACGACGGGGAGTCA
GGCAACTATGGATGAACGAAATAGACAGATCGCTGAGATAGGTGCCTCACTGATTAAGCATTGGTAACTG
TCAGACCAAGTTTACTCATATATACTTTAGATTGATTTAAAACTTCATTTTTAATTTAAAAGGATCTAGG
TGAAGATCCTTTTTGATAATCTCATGACCAAAATCCCTTAACGTGAGTTTTCGTTCCACTGAGCGTCAGA
CCCCGTAGAAAAGATCAAAGGATCTTCTTGAGATCCTTTTTTTCTGCGCGTAATCTGCTGCTTGCAAACA
AAAAAACCACCGCTACCAGCGGTGGTTTGTTTGCCGGATCAAGAGCTACCAACTCTTTTTCCGAAGGTAA
CTGGCTTCAGCAGAGCGCAGATACCAAATACTGTTCTTCTAGTGTAGCCGTAGTTAGGCCACCACTTCAA
GAACTCTGTAGCACCGCCTACATACCTCGCTCTGCTAATCCTGTTACCAGTGGCTGCTGCCAGTGGCGAT
AAGTCGTGTCTTACCGGGTTGGACTCAAGACGATAGTTACCGGATAAGGCGCAGCGGTCGGGCTGAACGG
GGGGTTCGTGCACACAGCCCAGCTTGGAGCGAACGACCTACACCGAACTGAGATACCTACAGCGTGAGCT
ATGAGAAAGCGCCACGCTTCCCGAAGGGAGAAAGGCGGACAGGTATCCGGTAAGCGGCAGGGTCGGAACA
GGAGAGCGCACGAGGGAGCTTCCAGGGGGAAACGCCTGGTATCTTTATAGTCCTGTCGGGTTTCGCCACC
TCTGACTTGAGCGTCGATTTTTGTGATGCTCGTCAGGGGGGCGGAGCCTATGGAAAAACGCCAGCAACGC
GGCCTTTTTACGGTTCCTGGCCTTTTGCTGGCCTTTTGCTCACATGTTCTTTCCTGCGTTATCCCCTGAT
TCTGTGGATAACCGTATTACCGCCTTTGAGTGAGCTGATACCGCTCGCCGCAGCCGAACGACCGAGCGCA
GCGAGTCAGTGAGCGAGGAAGCGGAAGAGCGCCTGATGCGGTATTTTCTCCTTACGCATCTGTGCGGTAT
TTCACACCGCATAGACCAGCCGCGTAACCTGGCAAAATCGGTTACGGTTGAGTAATAAATGGATGCCCTG
CGTAAGCGGGTGTGGGCGGACAATAAAGTCTTAAACTGAACAAAATAGATCTAAACTATGACAATAAAGT
CTTAAACTAGACAGAATAGTTGTAAACTGAAATCAGTCCAGTTATGCTGTGAAAAAGCATACTGGACTTT
TGTTATGGCTAAAGCAAACTCTTCATTTTCTGAAGTGCAAATTGCCCGTCGTATTAAAGAGGGGCGTGGC
CAAGGGCATGGTAAAGACTATATTCGCGGCGTTGTGACAATTTACCGAACAACTCCGCGGCCGGGAAGCC
GATCTCGGCTTGAACGAATTGTTAGGTGGCGGTACTTGGGTCGATATCAAAGTGCATCACTTCTTCCCGT
ATGCCCAACTTTGTATAGAGAGCCACTGCGGGATCGTCACCGTAATCTGCTTGCACGTAGATCACATAAG
CACCAAGCGCGTTGGCCTCATGCTTGAGGAGATTGATGAGCGCGGTGGCAATGCCCTGCCTCCGGTGCTC
GCCGGAGACTGCGAGATCATAGATATAGATCTCACTACGCGGCTGCTCAAACTTGGGCAGAACGTAAGCC
GCGAGAGCGCCAACAACCGCTTCTTGGTCGAAGGCAGCAAGCGCGATGAATGTCTTACTACGGAGCAAGT
TCCCGAGGTAATCGGAGTCCGGCTGATGTTGGGAGTAGGTGGCTACGTCTCCGAACTCACGACCGAAAAG
ATCAAGAGCAGCCCGCATGGATTTGACTTGGTCAGGGCCGAGCCTACATGTGCGAATGATGCCCATACTT
GAGCCACCTAACTTTGTTTTAGGGCGACTGCCCTGCTGCGTAACATCGTTGCTGCTGCGTAACATCGTTG
CTGCTCCATAACATCAAACATCGACCCACGGCGTAACGCGCTTGCTGCTTGGATGCCCGAGGCATAGACT
GTACAAAAAAACAGTCATAACAAGCCATGAAAACCGCCACTGCGCCGTTACCACCGCTGCGTTCGGTCAA
GGTTCTGGACCAGTTGCGTGAGCGCATACGCTACTTGCATTACAGTTTACGAACCGAACAGGCTTATGTC
AACTGGGTTTGTGCCTTCATCCGTTTCCACGGTGTGCGTCACCCGGCAACCTTGGGCAGCAGCGAAGTCG
AGGCATTTCTGTCCTGGCTGGCGAACGAGCGCAAGGTTTCGGTCTCCACGCATCGTCAGGCATTGGCGGC
CTTGCTGTTCTTCTACGGCAAGGTGCTGTGCACGGATCTGCCCTTGCTTCAGGAGATCGGTAGACCTCGG
CCGTCGCGGCGCTTGCCGGTGGTGCTGACCCCGGATGAAGTGGTTCGCATCCTCGGTTTTCTGGAAGGCG
AGCATCGTTTGTTCGCCCAGGACTCTAGCTATAGTTCTAGTGGTTGGCTACAGCTTTGTTTGTACTATCA
ACAGGTTGAACTGCTGATCAACAGATCCTCTACGCGGCCGCGGTACCATAACTTCGTATAGCATACATTA
TACGAAGTTATCTGGTTTAAACGTACCCGTAGTGGCTATGGCAGGGCTTGCCGCCCCGACGTTGGCTGCG
AGCCCTGGGCCTTCACCCGAACTTGGGGGTTGGGGTGGGGAAAAGGAAGAAACGCGGGCGTATTGGTCCC
AATGGGGTCTCGGTGGGGTATCGACAGAGTGCCAGCCCTGGGACCGAACCCCGCGTTTATGAACAAACGA
CCCAACACCCGTGCGTTTTATTCTGTCTTTTTATTGCCGTCATAGCGCGGGTTCCTTCCGGTATTGTCTC
CTTCCGTGTTTCAGTTAGCCTCCCCCATCTCCCGGTACCGCATGCTATGCATCAGCTGCTAGCACCATGG
CTCGAGATCTGAGTCCGGACTTGTACAGCTCGTCCATGCCGAGAGTGATCCCGGCGGCGGTCACGAACTC
CAGCAGGACCATGTGATCGCGCTTCTCGTTGGGGTCTTTGCTCAGGGCGGACTGGGTGCTCAGGTAGTGG
TTGTCGGGCAGCAGCACGGGGCCGTCGCCGATGGGGGTGTTCTGCTGGTAGTGGTCGGCGAGCTGCACGC
TGCCGTCCTCGATGTTGTGGCGGATCTTGAAGTTCACCTTGATGCCGTTCTTCTGCTTGTCGGCCATGAT
ATAGACGTTGTGGCTGTTGTAGTTGTACTCCAGCTTGTGCCCCAGGATGTTGCCGTCCTCCTTGAAGTCG
ATGCCCTTCAGCTCGATGCGGTTCACCAGGGTGTCGCCCTCGAACTTCACCTCGGCGCGGGTCTTGTAGT
TGCCGTCGTCCTTGAAGAAGATGGTGCGCTCCTGGACGTAGCCTTCGGGCATGGCGGACTTGAAGAAGTC
GTGCTGCTTCATGTGGTCGGGGTAGCGGCTGAAGCACTGCACGCCGTAGGTCAGGGTGGTCACGAGGGTG
GGCCAGGGCACGGGCAGCTTGCCGGTGGTGCAGATGAACTTCAGGGTCAGCTTGCCGTAGGTGGCATCGC
CCTCGCCCTCGCCGGACACGCTGAACTTGTGGCCGTTTACGTCGCCGTCCAGCTCGACCAGGATGGGCAC
CACCCCGGTGAACAGCTCCTCGCCCTTGCTCACCATGGTGGCGACCGGGTGATCAAGTCTTCGTCGAGTG
ATTGTAAATAAAATGTAATTTACAGTATAGTATTTTAATTAATATACAAATGATTTGATAATAATTCTTA
TTTAACTATAATATATTGTGTTGGGTTGAATTAAAGGTCCGTATACTAGTATCGATTCGCGACCTACTCC
GGAATATTAATAGATCATGGAGATAATTAAAATGATAACCATCTCGCAAATAAATAAGTATTTTACTGTT
TTCGTAACAGTTTTGTAATAAAAAAACCTATAAATATTCCGGATTATTCATACCGTCCCACCATCGGGCG
CGGATCCCGGTCCGAAGCGCGCGGAATTCAAAGGAAACTTAAGCTTATGGACTACAAAGACCATGACGGT
GATTATAAAGATCATGACATCGACTACAAGGATGACGATGACAAGGATATCACAAGTTTGTACAAAAAAG
CTGAACGAGAAACGTAAAATGATATAAATATCAATATATTAAATTAGATTTTGCATAAAAAACAGACTAC
ATAATACTGTAAAACACAACATATCCAGTCACTATGGCGGCCGCATTAGGCACCCCAGGCTTTACACTTT
ATGCTTCCGGCTCGTATAATGTGTGGATTTTGAGTTAGGATCCGTCGAGATTTTCAGGAGCTAAGGAAGC
TAAAATGGAGAAAAAAATCACTGGATATACCACCGTTGATATATCCCAATGGCATCGTAAAGAACATTTT
GAGGCATTTCAGTCAGTTGCTCAATGTACCTATAACCAGACCGTTCAGCTGGATATTACGGCCTTTTTAA
AGACCGTAAAGAAAAATAAGCACAAGTTTTATCCGGCCTTTATTCACATTCTTGCCCGCCTGATGAATGC
TCATCCGGAATTCCGTATGGCAATGAAAGACGGTGAGCTGGTGATATGGGATAGTGTTCACCCTTGTTAC
ACCGTTTTCCATGAGCAAACTGAAACGTTTTCATCGCTCTGGAGTGAATACCACGACGATTTCCGGCAGT
TTCTACACATATATTCGCAAGATGTGGCGTGTTACGGTGAAAACCTGGCCTATTTCCCTAAAGGGTTTAT
TGAGAATATGTTTTTCGTCTCAGCCAATCCCTGGGTGAGTTTCACCAGTTTTGATTTAAACGTGGCCAAT
ATGGACAACTTCTTCGCCCCCGTTTTCACCATGGGCAAATATTATACGCAAGGCGACAAGGTGCTGATGC
CGCTGGCGATTCAGGTTCATCATGCCGTTTGTGATGGCTTCCATGTCGGCAGAATGCTTAATGAATTACA
ACAGTACTGCGATGAGTGGCAGGGCGGGGCGTAAACGCGTGGATCCGGCTTACTAAAAGCCAGATAACAG
TATGCGTATTTGCGCGCTGATTTTTGCGGTATAAGAATATATACTGATATGTATACCCGAAGTATGTCAA
AAAGAGGTATGCTATGAAGCAGCGTATTACAGTGACAGTTGACAGCGACAGCTATCAGTTGCTCAAGGCA
TATATGATGTCAATATCTCCGGTCTGGTAAGCACAACCATGCAGAATGAAGCCCGTCGTCTGCGTGCCGA
ACGCTGGAAAGCGGAAAATCAGGAAGGGATGGCTGAGGTCGCCCGGTTTATTGAAATGAACGGCTCTTTT
GCTGACGAGAACAGGGGCTGGTGAAATGCAGTTTAAGGTTTACACCTATAAAAGAGAGAGCCGTTATCGT
CTGTTTGTGGATGTACAGAGTGATATTATTGACACGCCCGGGCGACGGATGGTGATCCCCCTGGCCAGTG
CACGTCTGCTGTCAGATAAAGTCTCCCGTGAACTTTACCCGGTGGTGCATATCGGGGATGAAAGCTGGCG
CATGATGACCACCGATATGGCCAGTGTGCCGGTCTCCGTTATCGGGGAAGAAGTGGCTGATCTCAGCCAC
CGCGAAAATGACATCAAAAACGCCATTAACCTGATGTTCTGGGGAATATAAATGTCAGGCTCCCTTATAC
ACAGCCAGTCTGCAGGTCGACCATAGTGACTGGATATGTTGTGTTTTACAGTATTATGTAGTCTGTTTTT
TATGCAAAATCTAATTTAATATATTGATATTTATATCATTTTACGTTTCTCGTTCAGCTTTCTTGTACAA
AGTGGTGATATCCTCGAGTCTAGAGCCTGCAGTCTCGACAAGCTTGTCGAGAAGTACTAGAGGATCATAA
TCAGCCATACCACATTTGTAGAGGTTTTACTTGCTTTAAAAAACCTCCCACACCTCCCCCTGAACCTGAA
ACATAAAATGAATGCAATTGTTGTTGTTAACTTGTTTATTGCAGCTTATAATGGTTACAAATAAAGCAAT
AGCATCACAAATTTCACAAATAAAGCATTTTTTTCACTGCATTCTAGTTGTGGTTTGTCCAAACTCATCA
ATGTATCTTATCATGTCTGGATCTGATCACTGCTTGAGCCTAGAAGATCCGGCTGCTAACAAAGCCCGAA
AGGAAGCTGAGTTGGCTGCTGCCACCGCTGAGCAATAACTATCATAACCCCTAGGAGATCCGAACCAGAT
AAGTGAAATCTAGTTCCAAACTATTTTGTCATTTTTAATTTTCGTATTAGCTTACGACGCTACACCCAGT
TCCCATCTATTTTGTCACTCTTCCCTAAATAATCCTTAAAAACTCCATTTCCACCCCTCCCAGTTCCCAA
CTATTTTGTCCGCCCACAGCGGGGCATTTTTCTTCCTGTTATGTTTTTAATCAAACATCCTGCCAACTCC
ATGTGACAAACCGTCATCTTCGGCTACTTT
Features (pLannotate 1.2.2; 29 found; start..end, strand, type, name):
     81..97      +  CDS            lacZα (fragment): LacZα fragment of β-galactosidase; lacZ fragment
    102..556     +  rep_origin     f1 ori (sequence partly withheld): f1 bacteriophage origin of replication; arrow indicates direction of (+) strand synthesis
    582..686     +  promoter       AmpR promoter: bla
    687..1547    +  CDS            AmpR: β-lactamase; bla; confers resistance to ampicillin, carbenicillin, and related antibiotics
   1718..2306    +  rep_origin     ori: high-copy-number ColE1/pMB1/pBR322/pUC origin of replication
   2492..2543    -  misc_feature   bom (fragment): basis of mobility region from pBR322
   2611..2835    -  mobile_element Tn7R: mini-Tn7 element (right end of the Tn7 transposon) Tn7
   2902..3435    -  CDS            GmR: gentamycin acetyltransferase; aacC1; confers resistance to gentamycin
   3624..3652    -  promoter       Pc promoter: intI1 (promoter lies within the coding sequence); class 1 integron promoter
   3630..3992    -  CDS            YPR2_ECOLX (fragment): Protein predicted: Swiss-Prot protein existence level 4. From Escherichia coli.
   3992..4019    -  rep_origin     R6K γ ori (fragment): γ replication origin from E. coli plasmid R6K; requires the R6K initiator protein pi for replication
   4048..4081    +  protein_bind   loxP: Cre-mediated recombination occurs in the 8-bp core sequence (GCATACAT). Cre recombinase
   4271..4319    -  polyA_signal   HSV TK poly(A) signal: herpes simplex virus thymidine kinase polyadenylation signal (Cole and Stacy, 1985)
   4420..4439    -  misc_feature   MCS (fragment): multiple cloning site
   4440..5156    -  CDS            EGFP: EGFP is a basic (constitutively fluorescent) green fluorescent protein published in 1996, derived from Aequorea victoria. It is reported to be a rapidly-maturing weak dimer with moderate acid sensitivity.
   5190..5299    -  promoter       p10 promoter: baculovirus promoter for expression in insect cells
   5344..5435    +  promoter       polyhedrin promoter: polh from Autographa californica; promoter for the baculovirus polyhedrin gene
   5520..5585    +  CDS            3xFLAG: three tandem FLAG® epitope tags, followed by an enterokinase cleavage site
   5592..5716    +  protein_bind   attR1: mutant version of attR; recombination site for the Gateway® LR reaction LR Clonase™
   5741..5771    +  promoter       lac UV5 promoter: E. coli lac promoter with an "up" mutation
   5795..5824    +  promoter       cat promoter (fragment): promoter of the E. coli cat gene encoding chloramphenicol acetyltransferase
   5825..6484    +  CDS            CmR: chloramphenicol acetyltransferase; cat; confers resistance to chloramphenicol
   6663..6821    +  CDS            ccdA (fragment): CCDA_ECO57 - Also known as H, letA. Experimental evidence at protein level: Swiss-Prot protein existence level 1. Antitoxin component of a type II toxin-antitoxin (TA) system which inhibits the post-segregational killing (PSK) of plasmid-free cells, also referred to as a plasmid addiction system. Binds to and blocks the activity of CcdB; will also remove bound CcdB protein from the CcdB-GyrA complex by forming a CcdA-CcdB complex, a process termed rejuvenation. Functions as a transcriptional corepressor for the ccdAB operon, repression also requires CcdB (By similarity). From Escherichia coli
   6826..7128    +  CDS            ccdB: CCDB_ECOLI - Also known as G, letB, letD. Experimental evidence at protein level: Swiss-Prot protein existence level 1. Toxic component of a type II toxin-antitoxin (TA) system, functioning in plasmid maintainence. Responsible for the post- segregational killing (PSK) of plasmid-free cells, also referred to as a plasmid addiction system. Half-life of over 2 hours. Cell killing by CcdB is accompanied by filamentation, defects in chromosome and plasmid segregation, defects in cell division, formation of anucleate cells, decreased DNA synthesis and plasmid loss. Interferes with the activity of DN
   7172..7296    -  protein_bind   attR2: mutant version of attR; recombination site for the Gateway® LR reaction LR Clonase™
   7353..7436    +  CDS            large T antigen (fragment): large T antigen from SV40 (simian virus 40)
   7459..7593    +  polyA_signal   SV40 poly(A) signal: SV40 polyadenylation signal
   7622..7671    +  CDS            SET1 (fragment): solubility-enhancement tag derived from T7 phage gene 10B
   7703..7868    -  mobile_element Tn7L: mini-Tn7 element (left end of the Tn7 transposon) Tn7
