[The description below was written by a language model from this plasmid's Addgene catalogue record and pLannotate feature annotations shown in this document.]
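Description:
pFL-EGFP-3xFlag-DEST is an empty Gateway destination vector for baculovirus-mediated expression in insect cells, recorded as built on the pFastBac-Dual backbone. The sequenced record is 7,950 nt. It is maintained in E. coli as a high-copy plasmid through a ColE1/pUC-type origin with ampicillin resistance, and also carries an f1 origin. Because the unrecombined Gateway cassette contains the ccdB toxin gene along with a chloramphenicol resistance gene, the plasmid must be propagated in a ccdB-tolerant strain under ampicillin plus chloramphenicol selection.

The payload lies between the Tn7R and Tn7L ends of a mini-Tn7 element, which allows site-specific transposition into a baculovirus bacmid in DH10Bac cells. The gentamicin resistance gene sits inside this element and is transferred with it, so it serves to select recombinant bacmids. Two divergent late baculoviral promoters drive separate transcripts. The p10 promoter expresses EGFP, terminated by the HSV TK polyadenylation signal. The polyhedrin promoter drives a 3xFLAG tag followed by the attR1–CmR–ccdB–attR2 cassette and an SV40 polyadenylation signal. An LR reaction with an entry clone replaces the attR-flanked cassette with the gene of interest, yielding a protein with an N-terminal 3xFLAG tag for detection or affinity purification. The annotated tag includes an enterokinase cleavage site.

Co-expressed EGFP gives a visual readout of infection, which is useful for following virus production. A loxP site and a fragment of an R6K γ origin are also annotated within the transposon, but the record does not describe a use for them. Other short hits such as the lacZα, SET1 and large T antigen fragments appear to be backbone remnants rather than functional parts.
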