Addgene plasmid #134903: pFL-EGFP-3xFlag-DEST
Purpose: (Empty Backbone) Baculovirus co-expression of GFP and gateway cloned protein with 3x-N-terminal Flag tag
Depositing lab: Andrew Deans. Depositing organization: St. Vincent's Institute. Publication: Branchpoint translocation by fork remodelers as a general mechanism of R-loop removal. Hodson C, van Twest S, Dylewska M, O'Rourke JJ, Tan W, Murphy VJ, Walia M, Abbouche L, Nieminuszczy J, Dunn E, Bythell-Douglas R, Heierhorst J, Niedzwiedz W, Deans AJ. Cell Rep. 2022 Dec 6;41(10):111749. doi: 10.1016/j.celrep.2022.111749. PubMed 36476850.
Backbone
  Vector backbone: pFastbac-Dual
  Backbone manufacturer: Invitrogen
  Backbone size (bp): 5100
  Modifications to backbone: insertion of EGFP and gateway cassette for separate expression of EGFP (from p10 promoter) and 3x-Flag tagged target protein in baculovirus expression system
  Vector type: Insect Expression
  Promoter: polyhedron
  Selectable markers: Gentamycin
  Tag / fusion protein: 3x-Flag (N terminal on insert)
Growth in bacteria
  Bacterial resistance: Chloramphenicol and Ampicillin, 25 & 100 μg/mL
  Growth temperature: 37°C
  Growth strain: ccdB Survival
  Growth instructions: Also contains gentamcyin resistance gene that is transferred to Baculovirus genome using DH10Bac transformation.
  Copy number: High Copy
Gene/Insert
  Sequencing primers: 5′ pH; 3′ SV40polyA
Terms and licenses: Academic/Nonprofit Terms; Industry Terms: Not Available to Industry
How to cite: pFL-EGFP-3xFlag-DEST was a gift from Andrew Deans (Addgene plasmid # 134903 ; http://n2t.net/addgene:134903 ; RRID:Addgene_134903)
